>Addgene plasmid #137661 | pSHDY | depositor full sequence | sequence record 265757 | pSHDY sequence 8455 bps
AGACATTATTTGCCGACTACCTTGGTGATCTCGCCTTTCACGTAGTGGACAAATTCTTCCAACTGATCTG
CGCGCGAGGCCAAGCGATCTTCTTCTTGTCCAAGATAAGCCTGTCTAGCTTCAAGTATGACGGGCTGATA
CTGGGCCGGCAGGCGCTCCATTGCCCAGTCGGCAGCGACATCCTTCGGCGCGATTTTGCCGGTTACTGCG
CTGTACCAAATGCGGGACAACGTAAGCACTACATTTCGCTCATCGCCAGCCCAGTCGGGCGGCGAGTTCC
ATAGCGTTAAGGTTTCATTTAGCGCCTCAAATAGATCCTGTTCAGGAACCGGATCAAAGAGTTCCTCCGC
CGCTGGACCTACCAAGGCAACGCTATGTTCTCTTGCTTTTGTCAGCAAGATAGCCAGATCAATGTCGATC
GTGGCTGGCTCGAAGATACCTGCAAGAATGTCATTGCGCTGCCATTCTCCAAATTGCAGTTCGCGCTTAG
CTGGATAACGCCACGGAATGATGTCGTCGTGCACAACAATGGTGACTTCTACAGCGCGGAGAATCTCGCT
CTCTCCAGGGGAAGCCGAAGTTTCCAAAAGGTCGTTGATCAAAGCTCGCCGCGTTGTTTCATCAAGCCTT
ACGGTCACCGTAACCAGCAAATCAATATCACTGTGTGGCTTCAGGCCGCCATCCACTGCGGAGCCGTACA
AATGTACGGCCAGCAACGTCGGTTCGAGATGGCGCTCGATGACGCCAACTACCTCTGATAGTTGAGTCGA
TACTTCGGCGATCACCGCTTCCCTCATGATGTTTAACTTTGTTTTAGGGCGACTGCCCTGCTGCGTAACA
TCGTTGCTGCTCCATAACATCAAACATCGACCCACGGCGTAACGCGCTTGCTGCTTGGATGCCCGAGGCA
TAGACTGTACCCCAAAAAAACAGTCATAACAAGCCATGAAAACCGCCACTGCGCCGTTACCACCGCTGCG
TTCGGTCAAGGTTCTGGACCAGGAATTCGCGGCCGCTTCTAGAGTGATCGGCACGTAAGAGGTTCCAACT
TTCACCATAATGAAATAAGATCACTACCGGGCGTATTTTTTGAGTTATCGAGATTTTCAGGAGCTAAGGA
AGCTAAAATGGAGAAAAAAATCACTGGATATACCACCGTTGATATATCCCAATGGCATCGTAAAGAACAT
TTTGAGGCATTTCAGTCAGTTGCTCAATGTACCTATAACCAGACCGTTCAGCTGGATATTACGGCCTTTT
TAAAGACCGTAAAGAAAAATAAGCACAAGTTTTATCCGGCCTTTATTCACATTCTTGCCCGCCTGATGAA
TGCTCATCCGGAATTCCGTATGGCAATGAAAGACGGTGAGCTGGTGATATGGGATAGTGTTCACCCTTGT
TACACCGTTTTCCATGAGCAAACTGAAACGTTTTCATCGCTCTGGAGTGAATACCACGACGATTTCCGGC
AGTTTCTACACATATATTCGCAAGATGTGGCGTGTTACGGTGAAAACCTGGCCTATTTCCCTAAAGGGTT
TATTGAGAATATGTTTTTCGTCTCAGCCAATCCCTGGGTGAGTTTCACCAGTTTTGATTTAAACGTGGCC
AATATGGACAACTTCTTCGCCCCCGTTTTCACCATGGGCAAATATTATACGCAAGGCGACAAGGTGCTGA
TGCCGCTGGCGATTCAGGTTCATCATGCCGTTTGTGATGGCTTCCATGTCGGCAGAATGCTTAATGAATT
ACAACAGTACTGCGATGAGTGGCAGGGCGGGGCGTAATTTTTTTAAGGCAGTTATTGGTGCCCTTAAACG
CCTGGTGCTACGCCTGAATACTAGTAGCGGCCGCTGCAGGAGCAGAAGAGCATACATCTGGAAGCAAAGC
CAGGAAAGCGGCCTATGGAGCTGTGCGGCAGCGCTCAGTAGGCAATTTTTCAAAATATTGTTAAGCCTTT
TCTGAGCATGGTATTTTTCATGGTATTACCAATTAGCAGGAAAATAAGCCATTGAATATAAAAGATAAAA
ATGTCTTGTTTACAATAGAGTGGGGGGGGTCAGCCTGCCGCCTTGGGCCGGGTGATGTCGTACTTGCCCG
CCGCGAACTCGGTTACCGTCCAGCCCAGCGCGACCAGCTCCGGCAACGCCTCGCGCACCCGCTGGCGGCG
CTTGCGCATGGTCGAACCACTGGCCTCTGACGGCCAGACATAGCCGCACAAGGTATCTATGGAAGCCTTG
CCGGTTTTGCCGGGGTCGATCCAGCCACACAGCCGCTGGTGCAGCAGGCGGGCGGTTTCGCTGTCCAGCG
CCCGCACCTCGTCCATGCTGATGCGCACATGCTGGCCGCCACCCATGACGGCCTGCGCGATCAAGGGGTT
CAGGGCCACGTACAGGCGCCCGTCCGCCTCGTCGCTGGCGTACTCCGACAGCAGCCGAAACCCCTGCCGC
TTGCGGCCATTCTGGGCGATGATGGATACCTTCCAAAGGCGCTCGATGCAGTCCTGTATGTGCTTGAGCG
CCCCACCACTATCGACCTCTGCCCCGATTTCCTTTGCCAGCGCCCGATAGCTACCTTTGACCACCATGGC
ATCAGCGGTGACGGCCTCCCACTTGGGTTCCAGGAACAGCCGGAGCTGCCGTCCGCCTTCGGTCTTGGGT
TCCGGGCCAAGCACTAGGCCATTAGGCCCAGCCATGGCCACCAGCCCTTGCAGGATGCGCAGATCATCAG
CGCCCAGCGGCTCCGGGCCGCTGAACTCGATCCGCTTGCCGTCGCCGTAGTCATACGTCACGTCCAGCTT
GCTGCGCTTGCGCTCGCCCCGCTTGAGGGCACGGAACAGGCCGGGGGCCAGACAGTGCGCCGGGTCGTGC
CGGACGTGGCTGAGGCTGTGCTTGTTCTTAGGCTTCACCACGGGGCACCCCCTTGCTCTTGCGCTGCCTC
TCCAGCACGGCGGGCTTGAGCACCCCGCCGTCATGCCGCCTGAACCACCGATCAGCGAACGGTGCGCCAT
AGTTGGCCTTGCTCACACCGAAGCGGACGAAGAACCGGCGCTGGTCGTCGTCCACACCCCATTCCTCGGC
CTCGGCGCTGGTCATGCTCGACAGGTAGGACTGCCAGCGGATGTTATCGACCAGTACCGAGCTGCCCCGG
CTGGCCTGCTGCTGGTCGCCTGCGCCCATCATGGCCGCGCCCTTGCTGGCATGGTGCAGGAACACGATAG
AGCACCCGGTATCGGCGGCGATGGCCTCCATGCGACCGATGACCTGGGCCATGGGGCCGCTGGCGTTTTC
TTCCTCGATGTGGAACCGGCGCAGCGTGTCCAGCACCATCAGGCGGCGGCCCTCGGCGGCGCGCTTGAGG
CCGTCGAACCACTCCGGGGCCATGATGTTGGGCAGGCTGCCGATCAGCGGCTGGATCAGCAGGCCGTCAG
CCACGGCTTGCCGTTCCTCGGCGCTGAGGTGCGCCCCAAGGGCGTGCAGGCGGTGATGAATGGCGGTGGG
CGGGTCTTCGGCGGGCAGGTAGATCACCGGGCCGGTGGGCAGTTCGCCCACCTCCAGCAGATCCGGCCCG
CCTGCAATCTGTGCGGCCAGTTGCAGGGCCAGCATGGATTTACCGGCACCACCGGGCGACACCAGCGCCC
CGACCGTACCGGCCACCATGTTGGGCAAAACGTAGTCCAGCGGTGGCGGCGCTGCTGCGAACGCCTCCAG
AATATTGATAGGCTTATGGGTAGCCATTGATTGCCTCCTTTGCAGGCAGTTGGTGGTTAGGCGCTGGCGG
GGTCACTACCCCCGCCCTGCGCCGCTCTGAGTTCTTCCAGGCACTCGCGCAGCGCCTCGTATTCGTCGTC
GGTCAGCCAGAACTTGCGCTGACGCATCCCTTTGGCCTTCATGCGCTCGGCATATCGCGCTTGGCGTACA
GCGTCAGGGCTGGCCAGCAGGTCGCCGGTCTGCTTGTCCTTTTGGTCTTTCATATCAGTCACCGAGAAAC
TTGCCGGGGCCGAAAGGCTTGTCTTCGCGGAACAAGGACAAGGTGCAGCCGTCAAGGTTAAGGCTGGCCA
TATCAGCGACTGAAAAGCGGCCAGCCTCGGCCTTGTTTGACGTATAACCAAAGCCACCGGGCAACCAATA
GCCCTTGTCACTTTTGATCAGGTAGACCGACCCTGAAGCGCTTTTTTCGTATTCCATAAAACCCCCTTCT
GTGCGTGAGTACTCATAGTATAACAGGCGTGAGTACCAACGCAAGCACTACATGCTGAAATCTGGCCCGC
CCCTGTCCATGCCTCGCTGGCGGGGTGCCGGTGCCCGTGCCAGCTCGGCCCGCGCAAGCTGGACGCTGGG
CAGACCCATGACCTTGCTGACGGTGCGCTCGATGTAATCCGCTTCGTGGCCGGGCTTGCGCTCTGCCAGC
GCTGGGCTGGCCTCGGCCATGGCCTTGCCGATTTCCTCGGCACTGCGGCCCCGGCTGGCCAGCTTCTGCG
CGGCGATAAAGTCGCACTTGCTGAGGTCATCACCGAAGCGCTTGACCAGCCCGGCCATCTCGCTGCGGTA
CTCGTCCAGCGCCGTGCGCCGGTGGCGGCTAAGCTGCCGCTCGGGCAGTTCGAGGCTGGCCAGCCTGCGG
GCCTTCTCCTGCTGCCGCTGGGCCTGCTCGATCTGCTGGCCAGCCTGCTGCACCAGCGCCGGGCCAGCGG
TGGCGGTCTTGCCCTTGGATTCACGCAGCAGCACCCACGGCTGATAACCGGCGCGGGTGGTGTGCTTGTC
CTTGCGGTTGGTGAAGCCCGCCAAGCGGCCATAGTGGCGGCTGTCGGCGCTGGCCGGGTCGGCGTCGTAC
TCGCTGGCCAGCGTCCGGGCAATCTGCCCCCGAAGTTCACCGCCTGCGGCGTCGGCCACCTTGACCCATG
CCTGATAGTTCTTCGGGCTGGTTTCCACTACCAGGGCAGGCTCCCGGCCCTCGGCTTTCATGTCATCCAG
GTCAAACTCGCTGAGGTCGTCCACCAGCACCAGACCATGCCGCTCCTGCTCGGCGGGCCTGATATACACG
TCATTGCCCTGGGCATTCATCCGCTTGAGCCATGGCGTGTTCTGGAGCACTTCGGCGGCTGACCATTCCC
GGTTCATCATCTGGCCGGTGGTGGCGTCCCTGACGCCGATATCGAAGCGCTCACAGCCCATGGCCTTGAG
CTGTCGGCCTATGGCCTGCAAAGTCCTGTCGTTCTTCATCGGGCCACCAAGCGCAGCCAGATCGAGCCGT
CCTCGGTTGTCAGTGGCGTCAGGTCGAGCAAGAGCAACGATGCGATCAGCAGCACCACCGTAGGCATCAT
GGAAGCCAGCATCACGGTTAGCCATAGCTTCCAGTGCCACCCCCGCGACGCGCTCCGGGCGCTCTGCGCG
GCGCTGCTCACCTCGGCGGCTACCTCCCGCAACTCTTTGGCCAGCTCCACCCATGCCGCCCCTGTCTGGC
GCTGGGCTTTCAGCCACTCCGCCGCCTGCGCCTCGCTGGCCTGCTGGGTCTGGCTCATGACCTGCCGGGC
TTCGTCGGCCAGTGTCGCCATGCTCTGGGCCAGCGGTTCGATCTGCTCCGCTAACTCGTTGATGCCTCTG
GATTTCTTCACTCTGTCGATTGCGTTCATGGTCTATTGCCTCCCGGTATTCCTGTAAGTCGATGATCTGG
GCGTTGGCGGTGTCGATGTTCAGGGCCACGTCTGCCCGGTCGGTGCGGATGCCCCGGCCTTCCATCTCCA
CCACGTTCGGCCCCAGGTGAACACCGGGCAGGCGCTCGATGCCCTGCGCCTCAAGTGTTCTGTGGTCAAT
GCGGGCGTCGTGGCCAGCCCGCTCTAATGCCCGGTTGGCATGGTCGGCCCATGCCTCGCGGGTCTGCTCA
AGCCATGCCTTGGGCTTGAGCGCTTCGGTCTTCTGTGCCCCGCCCTTCTCCGGGGTCTTGCCGTTGTACC
GCTTGAACCACTGAGCGGCGGGCCGCTCGATGCCGTCATTGATCCGCTCGGAGATCATCAGGTGGCAGTG
CGGGTTCTCGCCGCCACCGGCATGGATGGCCAGCGTATACGGCAGGCGCTCGGCACCGGTCAGGTGCTGG
GCGAACTCGGACGCCAGCGCCTTCTGCTGGTCGAGGGTCAGCTCGACCGGCAGGGCAAATTCGACCTCCT
TGAACAGCCGCCCATTGGCGCGTTCATACAGGTCGGCAGCATCCCAGTAGTCGGCGGGCCGCTCGACGAA
CTCCGGCATGTGCCCGGATTCGGCGTGCAAGACTTCATCCATGTCGCGGGCATACTTGCCTTCGCGCTGG
ATGAAGTCGGCCTTGGCCCTGGCCGATTGGCCGCCCGACCTGCTGCCGGTTTTCGCCGTAAGGTGATAAA
TCGCCATGCTGCCTCGCTGTTGCTTTTGCTTTTCGGCTCCATGCAATGGCCCTCGGAGAGCGCACCGCCC
GAAGGGTGGCCGTTAGGCCAGTTTCTCGAAGAGAAACCGGTAAGTGCGCCCTCCCCTACAAAGTAGGGTC
GGGATTGCCGCCGCTGTGCCTCCATGATAGCCTACGAGACAGCACATTAACAATGGGGTGTCAAGATGGT
TAAGGGGAGCAACAAGGCGGCGGATCGGCTGGCCAAGCTCGAAGAACAACGAGCGCGAATCAATGCCGAA
ATTCAGCGGGTGCGGGCAAGGGAACAGCAGCAAGAGCGCAAGAACGAAACAAGGCGCAAGGTGCTGGTGG
GGGCCATGATTTTGGCCAAGGTGAACAGCAGCGAGTGGCCGGAGGATCGGCTCATGGCGGCAATGGATGC
GTACCTTGAACGCGACCACGACCGCGCCTTGTTCGGTCTGCCGCCACGCCAGAAGGATGAGCCGGGCTGA
ATGATCGACCGAGACAGGCCCTGCGGGGCTGCACACGCGCCCCCACCCTTCGGGTAGGGGGAAAGGCCGC
TAAAGCGGCTAAAAGCGCTCCAGCGTATTTCTGCGGGGTTTGGTGTGGGGTTTAGCGGGCTTTGCCCGCC
TTTCCCCCTGCCGCGCAGCGGTGGGGCGGTGTGTAGCCTAGCGCAGCGAATAGACCAGCTATCCGGCCTC
TGGCCGGGCATATTGGGCAAGGGCAGCAGCGCCCCACAAGGGCGCTGATAACCGCGCCTAGTGGATTATT
CTTAGATAATCATGGATGGATTTTTCCAACACCCCGCCAGCCCCCGCCCCTGCTGGGTTTGCAGGTTTGG
GGGCGTGACAGTTATTGCAGGGGTTCGTGACAGTTATTGCAGGGGGGCGTGACAGTTATTGCAGGGGTTC
GTGACAGTTAGTACGGGAGTGACGGGGGTACCGAGGTCGATGTCGACTAACGACCCTGCCCTGAACCGAC
GACAAGCTGACGACCGGGTCTCCGCAAGTGGCACTTTTCGGGGAAATGTGCGCGGAACCCCTATTTGTTT
ATTTTTCTAAATACATTCAAATATGTATCCGCTCATGAATTAATTCTTAGAAAAACTCATCGAGCATCAA
ATGAAACTGCAATTTATTCATATCAGGATTATCAATACCATATTTTTGAAAAAGCCGTTTCTGTAATGAA
GGAGAAAACTCACCGAGGCAGTTCCATAGGATGGCAAGATCCTGGTATCGGTCTGCGATTCCGACTCGTC
CAACATCAATACAACCTATTAATTTCCCCTCGTCAAAAATAAGGTTATCAAGTGAGAAATCACCATGAGT
GACGACTGAATCCGGTGAGAATGGCAAAAGTTTATGCATTTCTTTCCAGACTTGTTCAACAGGCCAGCCA
TTACGCTCGTCATCAAAATCACTCGCATCAACCAAACCGTTATTCATTCGTGATTGCGCCTGAGCGAGAC
GAAATACGCGGTCGCTGTTAAAAGGACAATTACAAACAGGAATCGAATGCAACCGGCGCAGGAACACTGC
CAGCGCATCAACAATATTTTCACCTGAATCAGGATATTCTTCTAATACCTGGAATGCTGTTTTCCCGGGG
ATCGCAGTGGTGAGTAACCATGCATCATCAGGAGTACGGATAAAATGCTTGATGGTCGGAAGAGGCATAA
ATTCCGTCAGCCAGTTTAGTCTGACCATCTCATCTGTAACATCATTGGCAACGCTACCTTTGCCATGTTT
CAGAAACAACTCTGGCGCATCGGGCTTCCCATACAATCGATAGATTGTCGCACCTGATTGCCCGACATTA
TCGCGAGCCCATTTATACCCATATAAATCAGCATCCATGTTGGAATTTAATCGCGGCCTAGAGCAAGACG
TTTCCCGTTGAATATGGCTCATACTCTTCCTTTTTCAATATTATTGAAGCATTTATCAGGGTTATTGTCT
CATGAGCGGATACATATTTGAATGTATTTAGAAAAATAAACAAATAGGCATGCAGCGCTCTTCCGCTTCC
TCGCTCACTGACTCGCTACGCTCGGTCGTTCGACTCTCGAGAGCGGCCGAAGCTT
Features (pLannotate 1.2.2; 19 found; start..end, strand, type, name):
      6..797     -  CDS            SmR: aminoglycoside adenylyltransferase (Murphy, 1985); aadA; confers resistance to spectinomycin and streptomycin
    804..860     -  CDS            GmR (fragment): gentamycin acetyltransferase; aacC1; confers resistance to gentamycin
    946..1002    +  CDS            int (fragment): INT2_ECOLX - Protein inferred from homology: Swiss-Prot protein existence level 3. Putative integrase believed to be involved in the insertion of antibiotic resistance genes into plasmids and transposons. From Escherichia coli.
   1003..1024    +  misc_feature   BioBrick prefix: BioBrick prefix for parts that do not start with "ATG"
   1025..1127    +  promoter       cat promoter: promoter of the E. coli cat gene encoding chloramphenicol acetyltransferase
   1128..1787    +  CDS            CmR: chloramphenicol acetyltransferase; cat; confers resistance to chloramphenicol
   1839..1859    +  misc_feature   BioBrick suffix: universal suffix for all parts
   2060..2911    -  CDS            RSF1010 RepC (fragment): replication protein C of the broad-host-range plasmid RSF1010 (Scholz et al., 1989); repC
   2898..3737    -  CDS            RSF1010 RepA: replication protein A of the broad-host-range plasmid RSF1010 (Scholz et al., 1989); repA
   3729..3803    -  ncRNA          Plasmid R1162: Accession: RF00043 - R1162-like plasmid antisense RNA
   4248..5219    -  CDS            RSF1010 RepB: replication protein B of the broad-host-range plasmid RSF1010 (Scholz et al., 1989); repB
   5219..5629    -  CDS            mobB: MOBB2_ECOLX - Protein predicted: Swiss-Prot protein existence level 4. This protein is essential to promote the specific transfer of the plasmid in the presence of conjugative plasmids. From Escherichia coli.
   6458..6545    -  oriT           RSF1010 oriT: origin of transfer of the broad-host-range plasmid RSF1010 (Scholz et al., 1989)
   6576..6857    +  CDS            mobC: MOBC_ECOLX - Protein predicted: Swiss-Prot protein existence level 4. This protein is essential to promote the specific transfer of the plasmid in the presence of conjugative plasmids. From Escherichia coli.
   6887..7281    +  rep_origin     RSF1010 oriV: replication origin of the broad-host-range plasmid RSF1010; requires the RSF1010 RepA/B/C proteins for replication (Scholz et al., 1989)
   7401..7458    +  promoter       AmpR promoter (fragment): bla
   7467..8282    -  CDS            KanR: aminoglycoside phosphotransferase; aph(3')-Ia; confers resistance to kanamycin in bacteria or G418 (Geneticin®) in eukaryotes
   8283..8374    -  promoter       AmpR promoter: bla
   8390..8435    -  rep_origin     RSF ori (fragment): Plasmids containing the RSF 1030 origin of replication can be propagated in E. coli cells that contain additional plasmids with compatible origins.
