>Addgene plasmid #137661 | pSHDY | addgene full sequence | sequence record 271675 | Addgene NGS Result
ACGCTATGTTCTCTTGCTTTTGTCAGCAAGATAGCCAGATCAATGTCGATCGTGGCTGGCTCGAAGATAC
CTGCAAGAATGTCATTGCGCTGCCATTCTCCAAATTGCAGTTCGCGCTTAGCTGGATAACGCCACGGAAT
GATGTCGTCGTGCATAACAATGGTGACTTCTACAGCGCGGAGAATCTCGCTCTCTCCAGGGGAAGCCGAA
GTTTCCAAAAGGTCGTTGATCAAAGCTCGCCGCGTTGTTTCATCAAGCCTTACGGTCACCGTAACCAGCA
AATCAATATCACTGTGTGGCTTCAGGCCGCCATCCACTGCGGAGCCGTACAAATGTACGGCCAGCAACGT
CGGTTCGAGATGGCGCTCGATGACGCCAACTACCTCTGATAGTTGAGTCGATACTTCGGCGATCACCGCT
TCCCTCATGATGTTTAACTTTGTTTTAGGGCGACTGCCCTGCTGCGTAACATCGTTGCTGCTCCATAACA
TCAAACATCGACCCACGGCGTAACGCGCTTGCTGCTTGGATGCCCGAGGCATAGACTGTACCCCAAAAAA
ACAGTCATAACAAGCCATGAAAACCGCCACTGCGCCGTTACCACCGCTGCGTTCGGTCAAGGTTCTGGAC
CAGGAATTCGCGGCCGCTTCTAGAGTGATCGGCACGTAAGAGGTTCCAACTTTCACCATAATGAAATAAG
ATCACTACCGGGCGTATTTTTTGAGTTATCGAGATTTTCAGGAGCTAAGGAAGCTAAAATGGAGAAAAAA
ATCACTGGATATACCACCGTTGATATATCCCAATGGCATCGTAAAGAACATTTTGAGGCATTTCAGTCAG
TTGCTCAATGTACCTATAACCAGACCGTTCAGCTGGATATTACGGCCTTTTTAAAGACCGTAAAGAAAAA
TAAGCACAAGTTTTATCCGGCCTTTATTCACATTCTTGCCCGCCTGATGAATGCTCATCCGGAATTCCGT
ATGGCAATGAAAGACGGTGAGCTGGTGATATGGGATAGTGTTCACCCTTGTTACACCGTTTTCCATGAGC
AAACTGAAACGTTTTCATCGCTCTGGAGTGAATACCACGACGATTTCCGGCAGTTTCTACACATATATTC
GCAAGATGTGGCGTGTTACGGTGAAAACCTGGCCTATTTCCCTAAAGGGTTTATTGAGAATATGTTTTTC
GTCTCAGCCAATCCCTGGGTGAGTTTCACCAGTTTTGATTTAAACGTGGCCAATATGGACAACTTCTTCG
CCCCCGTTTTCACCATGGGCAAATATTATACGCAAGGCGACAAGGTGCTGATGCCGCTGGCGATTCAGGT
TCATCATGCCGTTTGTGATGGCTTCCATGTCGGCAGAATGCTTAATGAATTACAACAGTACTGCGATGAG
TGGCAGGGCGGGGCGTAATTTTTTTAAGGCAGTTATTGGTGCCCTTAAACGCCTGGTGCTACGCCTGAAT
ACTAGTAGCGGCCGCTGCAGGAGCAGAAGAGCATACATCTGGAAGCAAAGCCAGGAAAGCGGCCTATGGA
GCTGTGCGGCAGCGCTCAGTAGGCAATTTTTCAAAATATTGTTAAGCCTTTTCTGAGCATGGTATTTTTC
ATGGTATTACCAATTAGCAGGAAAATAAGCCATTGAATATAAAAGATAAAAATGTCTTGTTTACAATAGA
GTGGGGGGGGTCAGCCTGCCGCCTTGGGCCGGGTGATGTCGTACTTGCCCGCCGCGAACTCGGTTACCGT
CCAGCCCAGCGCGACCAGCTCCGGCAACGCCTCGCGCACCCGCTGGCGGCGCTTGCGCATGGTCGAACCA
CTGGCCTCTGACGGCCAGACATAGCCGCACAAGGTATCTATGGAAGCCTTGCCGGTTTTGCCGGGGTCGA
TCCAGCCACACAGCCGCTGGTGCAGCAGGCGGGCGGTTTCGCTGTCCAGCGCCCGCACCTCGTCCATGCT
GATGCGCACATGCTGGCCGCCACCCATGACGGCCTGCGCGATCAAGGGGTTCAGGGCCACGTACAGGCGC
CCGTCCGCCTCGTCGCTGGCGTACTCCGACAGCAGCCGAAACCCCTGCCGCTTGCGGCCATTCTGGGCGA
TGATGGATACCTTCCAAAGGCGCTCGATGCAGTCCTGTATGTGCTTGAGCGCCCCACCACTATCGACCTC
TGCCCCGATTTCCTTTGCCAGCGCCCGATAGCTACCTTTGACCACCATGGCATCAGCGGTGACGGCCTCC
CACTTGGGTTCCAGGAACAGCCGGAGCTGCCGTCCGCCTTCGGTCTTGGGTTCCGGGCCAAGCACTAGGC
CATTAGGCCCAGCCATGGCCACCAGCCCTTGCAGGATGCGCAGATCATCAGCGCCCAGCGGCTCCGGGCC
GCTGAACTCGATCCGCTTGCCGTCGCCGTAGTCATACGTCACGTCCAGCTTGCTGCGCTTGCGCTCGCCC
CGCTTGAGGGCACGGAACAGGCCGGGGGCCAGACAGTGCGCCGGGTCGTGCCGGACGTGGCTGAGGCTGT
GCTTGTTCTTAGGCTTCACCACGGGGCACCCCCTTGCTCTTGCGCTGCCTCTCCAGCACGGCGGGCTTGA
GCACCCCGCCGTCATGCCGCCTGAACCACCGATCAGCGAACGGTGCGCCATAGTTGGCCTTGCTCACACC
GAAGCGGACGAAGAACCGGCGCTGGTCGTCGTCCACACCCCATTCCTCGGCCTCGGCGCTGGTCATGCTC
GACAGGTAGGACTGCCAGCGGATGTTATCGACCAGTACCGAGCTGCCCCGGCTGGCCTGCTGCTGGTCGC
CTGCGCCCATCATGGCCGCGCCCTTGCTGGCATGGTGCAGGAACACGATAGAGCACCCGGTATCGGCGGC
GATGGCCTCCATGCGACCGATGACCTGGGCCATGGGGCCGCTGGCGTTTTCTTCCTCGATGTGGAACCGG
CGCAGCGTGTCCAGCACCATCAGGCGGCGGCCCTCGGCGGCGCGCTTGAGGCCGTCGAACCACTCCGGGG
CCATGATGTTGGGCAGGCTGCCGATCAGCGGCTGGATCAGCAGGCCGTCAGCCACGGCTTGCCGTTCCTC
GGCGCTGAGGTGCGCCCCAAGGGCGTGCAGGCGGTGATGAATGGCGGTGGGCGGGTCTTCGGCGGGCAGG
TAGATCACCGGGCCGGTGGGCAGTTCGCCCACCTCCAGCAGATCCGGCCCGCCTGCAATCTGTGCGGCCA
GTTGCAGGGCCAGCATGGATTTACCGGCACCACCGGGCGACACCAGCGCCCCGACCGTACCGGCCACCAT
GTTGGGCAAAACGTAGTCCAGCGGTGGCGGCGCTGCTGCGAACGCCTCCAGAATATTGATAGGCTTATGG
GTAGCCATTGATTGCCTCCTTTGCAGGCAGTTGGTGGTTAGGCGCTGGCGGGGTCACTACCCCCGCCCTG
CGCCGCTCTGAGTTCTTCCAGGCACTCGCGCAGCGCCTCGTATTCGTCGTCGGTCAGCCAGAACTTGCGC
TGACGCATCCCTTTGGCCTTCATGCGCTCGGCATATCGCGCTTGGCGTACAGCGTCAGGGCTGGCCAGCA
GGTCGCCGGTCTGCTTGTCCTTTTGGTCTTTCATATCAGTCACCGAGAAACTTGCCGGGGCCGAAAGGCT
TGTCTTCGCGGAACAAGGACAAGGTGCAGCCGTCAAGGTTAAGGCTGGCCATATCAGCGACTGAAAAGCG
GCCAGCCTCGGCCTTGTTTGACGTATAACCAAAGCCACCGGGCAACCAATAGCCCTTGTCACTTTTGATC
AGGTAGACCGACCCTGAAGCGCTTTTTTCGTATTCCATAAAACCCCCTTCTGTGCGTGAGTACTCATAGT
ATAACAGGCGTGAGTACCAACGCAAGCACTACATGCTGAAATCTGGCCCGCCCCTGTCCATGCCTCGCTG
GCGGGGTGCCGGTGCCCGTGCCAGCTCGGCCCGCGCAAGCTGGACGCTGGGCAGACCCATGACCTTGCTG
ACGGTGCGCTCGATGTAATCCGCTTCGTGGCCGGGCTTGCGCTCTGCCAGCGCTGGGCTGGCCTCGGCCA
TGGCCTTGCCGATTTCCTCGGCACTGCGGCCCCGGCTGGCCAGCTTCTGCGCGGCGATAAAGTCGCACTT
GCTGAGGTCATCACCGAAGCGCTTGACCAGCCCGGCCATCTCGCTGCGGTACTCGTCCAGCGCCGTGCGC
CGGTGGCGGCTAAGCTGCCGCTCGGGCAGTTCGAGGCTGGCCAGCCTGCGGGCCTTCTCCTGCTGCCGCT
GGGCCTGCTCGATCTGCTGGCCAGCCTGCTGCACCAGCGCCGGGCCAGCGGTGGCGGTCTTGCCCTTGGA
TTCACGCAGCAGCACCCACGGCTGATAACCGGCGCGGGTGGTGTGCTTGTCCTTGCGGTTGGTGAAGCCC
GCCAAGCGGCCATAGTGGCGGCTGTCGGCGCTGGCCGGGTCGGCGTCGTACTCGCTGGCCAGCGTCCGGG
CAATCTGCCCCCGAAGTTCACCGCCTGCGGCGTCGGCCACCTTGACCCATGCCTGATAGTTCTTCGGGCT
GGTTTCCACTACCAGGGCAGGCTCCCGGCCCTCGGCTTTCATGTCATCCAGGTCAAACTCGCTGAGGTCG
TCCACCAGCACCAGACCATGCCGCTCCTGCTCGGCGGGCCTGATATACACGTCATTGCCCTGGGCATTCA
TCCGCTTGAGCCATGGCGTGTTCTGGAGCACTTCGGCGGCTGACCATTCCCGGTTCATCATCTGGCCGGT
GGTGGCGTCCCTGACGCCGATATCGAAGCGCTCACAGCCCATGGCCTTGAGCTGTCGGCCTATGGCCTGC
AAAGTCCTGTCGTTCTTCATCGGGCCACCAAGCGCAGCCAGATCGAGCCGTCCTCGGTTGTCAGTGGCGT
CAGGTCGAGCAAGAGCAACGATGCGATCAGCAGCACCACCGTAGGCATCATGGAAGCCAGCATCACGGTT
AGCCATAGCTTCCAGTGCCACCCCCGCGACGCGCTCCGGGCGCTCTGCGCGGCGCTGCTCACCTCGGCGG
CTACCTCCCGCAACTCTTTGGCCAGCTCCACCCATGCCGCCCCTGTCTGGCGCTGGGCTTTCAGCCACTC
CGCCGCCTGCGCCTCGCTGGCCTGCTGGGTCTGGCTCATGACCTGCCGGGCTTCGTCGGCCAGTGTCGCC
ATGCTCTGGGCCAGCGGTTCGATCTGCTCCGCTAACTCGTTGATGCCTCTGGATTTCTTCACTCTGTCGA
TTGCGTTCATGGTCTATTGCCTCCCGGTATTCCTGTAAGTCGATGATCTGGGCGTTGGCGGTGTCGATGT
TCAGGGCCACGTCTGCCCGGTCGGTGCGGATGCCCCGGCCTTCCATCTCCACCACGTTCGGCCCCAGGTG
AACACCGGGCAGGCGCTCGATGCCCTGCGCCTCAAGTGTTCTGTGGTCAATGCGGGCGTCGTGGCCAGCC
CGCTCTAATGCCCGGTTGGCATGGTCGGCCCATGCCTCGCGGGTCTGCTCAAGCCATGCCTTGGGCTTGA
GCGCTTCGGTCTTCTGTGCCCCGCCCTTCTCCGGGGTCTTGCCGTTGTACCGCTTGAACCACTGAGCGGC
GGGCCGCTCGATGCCGTCATTGATCCGCTCGGAGATCATCAGGTGGCAGTGCGGGTTCTCGCCGCCACCG
GCATGGATGGCCAGCGTATACGGCAGGCGCTCGGCACCGGTCAGGTGCTGGGCGAACTCGGACGCCAGCG
CCTTCTGCTGGTCGAGGGTCAGCTCGACCGGCAGGGCAAATTCGACCTCCTTGAACAGCCGCCCATTGGC
GCGTTCATACAGGTCGGCAGCATCCCAGTAGTCGGCGGGCCGCTCGACGAACTCCGGCATGTGCCCGGAT
TCGGCGTGCAAGACTTCATCCATGTCGCGGGCATACTTGCCTTCGCGCTGGATGTAGTCGGCCTTGGCCC
TGGCCGATTGGCCGCCCGACCTGCTGCCGGTTTTCGCCGTAAGGTGATAAATCGCCATGCTGCCTCGCTG
TTGCTTTTGCTTTTCGGCTCCATGCAATGGCCCTCGGAGAGCGCACCGCCCGAAGGGTGGCCGTTAGGCC
AGTTTCTCGAAGAGAAACCGGTAAGTGCGCCCTCCCCTACAAAGTAGGGTCGGGATTGCCGCCGCTGTGC
CTCCATGATAGCCTACGAGACAGCACATTAACAATGGGGTGTCAAGATGGTTAAGGGGAGCAACAAGGCG
GCGGATCGGCTGGCCAAGCTCGAAGAACAACGAGCGCGAATCAATGCCGAAATTCAGCGGGTGCGGGCAA
GGGAACAGCAGCAAGAGCGCAAGAACGAAACAAGGCGCAAGGTGCTGGTGGGGGCCATGATTTTGGCCAA
GGTGAACAGCAGCGAGTGGCCGGAGGATCGGCTCATGGCGGCAATGGATGCGTACCTTGAACGCGACCAC
GACCGCGCCTTGTTCGGTCTGCCGCCACGCCAGAAGGATGAGCCGGGCTGAATGATCGACCGAGACAGGC
CCTGCGGGGCTGCACACGCGCCCCCACCCTTCGGGTAGGGGGAAAGGCCGCTAAAGCGGCTAAAAGCGCT
CCAGCGTATTTCTGCGGGGTTTGGTGTGGGGTTTAGCGGGCTTTGCCCGCCTTTCCCCCTGCCGCGCAGC
GGTGGGGCGGTGTGTAGCCTAGCGCAGCGAATAGACCAGCTATCCGGCCTCTGGCCGGGCATATTGGGCA
AGGGCAGCAGCGCCCCACAAGGGCGCTGATAACCGCGCCTAGTGGATTATTCTTAGATAATCATGGATGG
ATTTTTCCAACACCCCGCCAGCCCCCGCCCCTGCTGGGTTTGCAGGTTTGGGGGCGTGACAGTTATTGCA
GGGGTTCGTGACAGTTATTGCAGGGGGGCGTGACAGTTATTGCAGGGGTTCGTGACAGTTAGTACGGGAG
TGACGGGGGTACCGAGTCGATGTCGACTAACGACCCTGCCCTGAACCGACGACAAGCTGACGACCGGGTC
TCCGCAAGTGGCACTTTTCGGGGAAATGTGCGCGGAACCCCTATTTGTTTATTTTTCTAAATACATTCAA
ATATGTATCCGCTCATGAATTAATTCTTAGAAAAACTCATCGAGCATCAAATGAAACTGCAATTTATTCA
TATCAGGATTATCAATACCATATTTTTGAAAAAGCCGTTTCTGTAATGAAGGAGAAAACTCACCGAGGCA
GTTCCATAGGATGGCAAGATCCTGGTATCGGTCTGCGATTCCGACTCGTCCAACATCAATACAACCTATT
AATTTCCCCTCGTCAAAAATAAGGTTATCAAGTGAGAAATCACCATGAGTGACGACTGAATCCGGTGAGA
ATGGCAAAAGTTTATGCATTTCTTTCCAGACTTGTTCAACAGGCCAGCCATTACGCTCGTCATCAAAATC
ACTCGCATCAACCAAACCGTTATTCATTCGTGATTGCGCCTGAGCGAGACGAAATACGCGGTCGCTGTTA
AAAGGACAATTACAAACAGGAATCGAATGCAACCGGCGCAGGAACACTGCCAGCGCATCAACAATATTTT
CACCTGAATCAGGATATTCTTCTAATACCTGGAATGCTGTTTTCCCGGGGATCGCAGTGGTGAGTAACCA
TGCATCATCAGGAGTACGGATAAAATGCTTGATGGTCGGAAGAGGCATAAATTCCGTCAGCCAGTTTAGT
CTGACCATCTCATCTGTAACATCATTGGCAACGCTACCTTTGCCATGTTTCAGAAACAACTCTGGCGCAT
CGGGCTTCCCATACAATCGATAGATTGTCGCACCTGATTGCCCGACATTATCGCGAGCCCATTTATACCC
ATATAAATCAGCATCCATGTTGGAATTTAATCGCGGCCTAGAGCAAGACGTTTCCCGTTGAATATGGCTC
ATACTCTTCCTTTTTCAATATTATTGAAGCATTTATCAGGGTTATTGTCTCATGAGCGGATACATATTTG
AATGTATTTAGAAAAATAAACAAATAGGCATGCAGCGCTCTTCCGCTTCCTCGCTCACTGACTCGCTACG
CTCGGTCGTTCGACTCTCGAGAGCGGCCGAAGCTTAGACATTATTTGCCGACTACCTTGGTGATCTCGCC
TTTCACGTAGTGGACAAATTCTTCCAACTGATCTGCGCGCGAGGCCAAGCGATCTTCTTCTTGTCCAAGA
TAAGCCTGTCTAGCTTCAAGTATGACGGGCTGATACTGGGCCGGCAGGCGCTCCATTGCCCAGTCGGCAG
CGACATCCTTCGGCGCGATTTTGCCGGTTACTGCGCTGTACCAAATGCGGGACAACGTAAGCACTACATT
TCGCTCATCGCCAGCCCAGTCGGGCGGCGAGTTCCATAGCGTTAAGGTTTCATTTAGCGCCTCAAATAGA
TCCTGTTCAGGAACCGGATCAAAGAGTTCCTCCGCCGCTGGACCTACCAAGGCA
Features (pLannotate 1.2.2; 19 found; start..end, strand, type, name):
    435..491     -  CDS            GmR (fragment): gentamycin acetyltransferase; aacC1; confers resistance to gentamycin
    577..633     +  CDS            int (fragment): INT2_ECOLX - Protein inferred from homology: Swiss-Prot protein existence level 3. Putative integrase believed to be involved in the insertion of antibiotic resistance genes into plasmids and transposons. From Escherichia coli.
    634..655     +  misc_feature   BioBrick prefix: BioBrick prefix for parts that do not start with "ATG"
    656..758     +  promoter       cat promoter: promoter of the E. coli cat gene encoding chloramphenicol acetyltransferase
    759..1418    +  CDS            CmR: chloramphenicol acetyltransferase; cat; confers resistance to chloramphenicol
   1470..1490    +  misc_feature   BioBrick suffix: universal suffix for all parts
   1691..2542    -  CDS            RSF1010 RepC (fragment): replication protein C of the broad-host-range plasmid RSF1010 (Scholz et al., 1989); repC
   2529..3368    -  CDS            RSF1010 RepA: replication protein A of the broad-host-range plasmid RSF1010 (Scholz et al., 1989); repA
   3360..3434    -  ncRNA          Plasmid R1162: Accession: RF00043 - R1162-like plasmid antisense RNA
   3879..4850    -  CDS            RSF1010 RepB: replication protein B of the broad-host-range plasmid RSF1010 (Scholz et al., 1989); repB
   4850..5260    -  CDS            mobB: MOBB2_ECOLX - Protein predicted: Swiss-Prot protein existence level 4. This protein is essential to promote the specific transfer of the plasmid in the presence of conjugative plasmids. From Escherichia coli.
   6089..6176    -  oriT           RSF1010 oriT: origin of transfer of the broad-host-range plasmid RSF1010 (Scholz et al., 1989)
   6207..6488    +  CDS            mobC: MOBC_ECOLX - Protein predicted: Swiss-Prot protein existence level 4. This protein is essential to promote the specific transfer of the plasmid in the presence of conjugative plasmids. From Escherichia coli.
   6518..6912    +  rep_origin     RSF1010 oriV: replication origin of the broad-host-range plasmid RSF1010; requires the RSF1010 RepA/B/C proteins for replication (Scholz et al., 1989)
   7031..7088    +  promoter       AmpR promoter (fragment): bla
   7097..7912    -  CDS            KanR: aminoglycoside phosphotransferase; aph(3')-Ia; confers resistance to kanamycin in bacteria or G418 (Geneticin®) in eukaryotes
   7913..8004    -  promoter       AmpR promoter: bla
   8020..8065    -  rep_origin     RSF ori (fragment): Plasmids containing the RSF 1030 origin of replication can be propagated in E. coli cells that contain additional plasmids with compatible origins.
   8091..428     -  CDS            SmR (across the origin): aminoglycoside adenylyltransferase (Murphy, 1985); aadA; confers resistance to spectinomycin and streptomycin
