[The description below was written by a language model from this plasmid's Addgene catalogue record and pLannotate feature annotations shown in this document.]
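Description:
pSHDY is an empty, mobilisable bacterial expression backbone of about 8.45 kb built on the replicon of the broad-host-range plasmid RSF1010. It carries the RSF1010 oriV together with the repA, repB and repC genes (repC is annotated as a fragment) that this origin needs for replication, plus the R1162-like antisense RNA associated with this replicon family. An RSF1010 oriT and the mobB and mobC genes allow the plasmid to be transferred by conjugation when a helper conjugative plasmid supplies the transfer machinery. The associated publication concerns inducible promoters in cyanobacteria, which fits the use of an RSF1010-type replicon for delivery from E. coli into such hosts, although the catalogue fields do not name a target species. The record lists it as high copy in E. coli.

Three resistance genes are present. An aadA (SmR) gene confers spectinomycin/streptomycin resistance and is the listed primary selection. A chloramphenicol acetyltransferase gene with its own cat promoter sits between a BioBrick prefix and suffix. A kanamycin resistance gene (aph(3')-Ia) is driven by a bla promoter. The record describes two cloning sites for modular insertion of genetic parts by Gibson assembly. The chloramphenicol and kanamycin cassettes could plausibly act as replaceable placeholders at those sites, but the record only says that they can serve as alternative selectable markers. Short gentamicin-resistance, integrase and RSF1030-origin fragments appear to be remnants of earlier constructions.

No insert, expression promoter or reporter is included. The depositor and sequencing-derived records carry the same features in the same order, differing by one nucleotide in length and in their start coordinate.
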