Addgene plasmid #137661: pSHDY
Purpose: (Empty Backbone) Conjugative vector with streamlined cloning capabilities. Contains two cloning sites for modular insertion of genetic parts.
Depositing lab: Ilka Axmann. Depositing organization: Heinrich-Heine-Universitaet Duesseldorf. Publication: Comparative Dose-Response Analysis of Inducible Promoters in Cyanobacteria. Behle A, Saake P, Germann AT, Dienst D, Axmann IM. ACS Synth Biol. 2020 Apr 17;9(4):843-855. doi: 10.1021/acssynbio.9b00505. Epub 2020 Mar 17. PubMed 32134640.
Backbone
  Vector backbone: pSHDY
  Backbone manufacturer: Anna Behle
  Vector type: Bacterial Expression
Growth in bacteria
  Bacterial resistance: Spectinomycin, 50 μg/mL
  Growth temperature: 37°C
  Growth strain: DH5alpha
  Growth instructions: Chloramphenicol or kanamycin can also be used as selectable markers
  Copy number: High Copy
Gene/Insert
  Cloning method: Gibson Cloning
Terms and licenses: Academic/Nonprofit Terms; Industry Terms: Not Available to Industry
Depositor comments: Please visit https://www.biorxiv.org/content/10.1101/757948v1 for bioRxiv preprint.
How to cite: pSHDY was a gift from Ilka Axmann (Addgene plasmid # 137661 ; http://n2t.net/addgene:137661 ; RRID:Addgene_137661)
